Addgene plasmid #60679: M26L DJ-1 pET15b
Purpose: Recombinant protein expression of Park7
Depositing lab: Mark Wilson. Depositing organization: University of Nebraska at Lincoln. Publication: Structural impact of three Parkinsonism-associated missense mutations on human DJ-1. Lakshminarasimhan M, Maldonado MT, Zhou W, Fink AL, Wilson MA. Biochemistry. 2008 Feb 5;47(5):1381-92. doi: 10.1021/bi701189c. Epub 2008 Jan 9. PubMed 18181649.
Backbone
  Vector backbone: pET15b
  Backbone manufacturer: Novagen
  Backbone size w/o insert (bp): 5708
  Vector type: Bacterial Expression
Growth in bacteria
  Bacterial resistance: Ampicillin, 100 μg/mL
  Growth temperature: 37°C
  Growth strain: DH5alpha
  Copy number: High Copy
Gene/Insert
  Gene/Insert name: M26L DJ-1 (alt name: Park7)
  Species: H. sapiens (human)
  Mutation: M26L
  Entrez Gene: PARK7 (a.k.a. DJ-1, DJ1, GATD2, HEL-S-67p)
  Promoter: T7
  Tag / fusion protein: 6xHis (N terminal on backbone)
  Cloning method: Restriction Enzyme; 5′ cloning site NdeI (not destroyed); 3′ cloning site XhoI (not destroyed)
  Sequencing primers: 5′ T7; 3′ T7term
Terms and licenses: Academic/Nonprofit Terms; Industry Terms: Not Available to Industry
Depositor comments: Internal NdeI site of human DJ-1 eliminated by silent mutation (198A->T)
How to cite: M26L DJ-1 pET15b was a gift from Mark Wilson (Addgene plasmid # 60679 ; http://n2t.net/addgene:60679 ; RRID:Addgene_60679)
