[The description below was written by a language model from this plasmid's Addgene catalogue record.]
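Description:
M26L DJ-1 pET15b is a bacterial expression plasmid built on the Novagen pET15b backbone (5708 bp without insert) for recombinant production of a mutant form of human DJ-1, the product of the PARK7 gene. It is maintained in E. coli under ampicillin selection and is recorded as high copy, with DH5alpha listed as the propagation strain. No feature table accompanies the record, so the origin of replication and other backbone elements are not itemised. As a pET-series vector, it would normally be moved into a host that supplies T7 RNA polymerase for protein production.

The insert is the human DJ-1 coding sequence carrying the M26L substitution, cloned between the NdeI and XhoI sites, both of which remain intact. Transcription is driven by the T7 promoter, and the backbone supplies an N-terminal 6xHis tag fused in frame to the protein, allowing purification by immobilised metal affinity chromatography. The depositor notes that an internal NdeI site in the native DJ-1 sequence was removed by a silent nucleotide change (198A->T), which permits NdeI-based cloning without altering the encoded protein. The insert can be verified from either side using the standard T7 promoter and T7 terminator primers.

The stated purpose is recombinant expression of Park7. The associated publication concerns the structural impact of Parkinsonism-associated missense mutations on human DJ-1, so the plasmid fits the preparation of purified M26L protein for structural and biophysical comparison with other DJ-1 forms. The record does not say what specific role the M26L variant plays in that work.
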