>Addgene plasmid #60679 | M26L DJ-1 pET15b | addgene partial sequence | sequence record 98431 | T7 5'-TAATACGACTCACTATAGGG-3'
GAATATTTTGTTTAACTTTAAGAAGGAGATATACCATGGGCAGCAGCCATCACCATCATCATCACAGCAG
CGGCCAGGTGCCGCGCGGCAGCCATATGGCTTCCAAAAGAGCTCTGGTCATCCTGGCTAAAGGAGCAGAG
GAAATGGAGACGGTCATCCCTGTAGATGTCTTGAGGCGAGCTGGGATTAAGGTCACCGTTGCAGGCCTGG
CTGGAAAAGACCCAGTACAGTGTAGCCGTGATGTGGTCATTTGTCCTGATGCCAGCCTTGAAGATGCAAA
AAAAGAGGGACCTTATGATGTGGTGGTTCTACCAGGAGGTAATCTGGGCGCACAGAATTTATCTGAGTCT
GCTGCTGTGAAGGAGATACTGAAGGAGCAGGAAAACCGGAAGGGCCTGATAGCCGCCATCTGTGCAGGTC
CTACTGCTCTGTTGGCTCATGAAATAGGTTTTGGAAGTAAAGTTACAACACACCCTCTTGCTAAAGACAA
AATGATGAATGGAGGTCATTACACCTACTCTGAGAATCGTGTGGAAAAAGACGGCCTGATTCTTACAAGC
CGGGGGCCTGGGACCAGCTTCGAGTTTGCGCTTGCAATTGTTGAA
