>Addgene plasmid #60679 | M26L DJ-1 pET15b | addgene partial sequence | sequence record 98433 | T7term 5'-GCTAGTTATTGCTCAGCGG-3'
AGCAGCCGGATCCTCGAGCTAGTCTTTAAGAACAAGTGGAGCCTTCACTTGAGCCGCCACCTCCTTGCCA
TTCAGGGCTTCAACAATTGCAAGCGCAAACTCGAAGCTGGTCCCAGGCCCCCGGCTTGTAAGAATCAGGC
CGTCTTTTTCCACACGATTCTCAGAGTAGGTGTAATGACCTCCATTCATCATTTTGTCTTTAGCAAGAGG
GTGTGTTGTAACTTTACTTCCAAAACCTATTTCATGAGCCAACAGAGCAGTAGGACCTGCACAGATGGCG
GCTATCAGGCCCTTCCGGTTTTCCTGCTCCTTCAGTATCTCCTTCACAGCAGCAGACTCAGATAAATTCT
GTGCGCCCAGATTACCTCCTGGTAGAACCACCACATCATAAGGTCCCTCTTTTTTTGCATCTTCAAGGCT
GGCATCAGGACAAATGACCACATCACGGCTACACTGTACTGGGTCTTTTCCAGCCAGGCCTGCAACGGTG
ACCTTAATCCCAGCTCGCCTCAAAGACATCTACAGGGATGACCGTCTCCATTTCCTCTGCTCCTTTAGCC
AGGATGACCAGAGCTCTTTTGGAAGCCATATGGCTGCCGCGCGGCACCTGGCCGCTGCTGTGATGATGAT
GATGATGGCTGCTGCCCATGGTATATCTCCTTCTTAAAGTT
